Addgene plasmid #135741: PX458_ZBTB21_1
Purpose: Encodes gRNA for 3' target of human ZBTB21
Depositing lab: Richard M. Myers. Depositing organization: HudsonAlpha Institute for Biotechnology. Publication: CETCh-seq: CRISPR epitope tagging ChIP-seq of DNA-binding proteins. Savic D, Partridge EC, Newberry KM, Smith SB, Meadows SK, Roberts BS, Mackiewicz M, Mendenhall EM, Myers RM. Genome Res. 2015 Sep 9. 10.1101/gr.193540.115 PubMed 26355004.
Backbone
  Vector backbone: PX458
  Vector type: CRISPR
Growth in bacteria
  Bacterial resistance: Ampicillin, 100 μg/mL
  Growth temperature: 37°C
  Growth strain: DH5alpha
  Copy number: High Copy
Gene/Insert
  Gene/Insert name: ZBTB21 gRNA
  gRNA/shRNA sequence: GCTCCCATAGGTAAAAAGTGT
  Species: H. sapiens (human)
  Entrez Gene: ZBTB21 (a.k.a. ZNF295)
  Promoter: U6
  Cloning method: Restriction Enzyme; 5′ cloning site Unknown (unknown if destroyed)
Terms and licenses: Academic/Nonprofit Terms; Industry Terms: Not Available to Industry
How to cite: PX458_ZBTB21_1 was a gift from Richard M. Myers (Addgene plasmid # 135741 ; http://n2t.net/addgene:135741 ; RRID:Addgene_135741)
