[The description below was written by a language model from this plasmid's Addgene catalogue record and pLannotate feature annotations shown in this document.]
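Description:
PX458_ZBTB21_1 is an all-in-one mammalian CRISPR/Cas9 expression plasmid built on the PX458 backbone and carrying a single guide RNA directed at the 3′ end of the human ZBTB21 gene (also known as ZNF295). It is propagated in E. coli as a high-copy plasmid through a ColE1/pUC-type origin and selected with ampicillin via the β-lactamase (AmpR) gene. An f1 phage origin is also present, and short bom and rop fragments appear as backbone remnants. The sequenced record is about 9.3 kb.

The guide is expressed from the human U6 RNA polymerase III promoter, placed directly upstream of the Streptococcus pyogenes gRNA scaffold so that the transcript forms a functional sgRNA. A partial second scaffold annotation follows the first. Downstream, a separate Pol II cassette with a CMV enhancer and a hybrid chicken β-actin/MVM intron drives S. pyogenes Cas9. The annotation software splits Cas9 into adjoining N- and C-terminal portions, but these form one contiguous coding region. Cas9 is followed by a nucleoplasmin nuclear localization signal and then EGFP, and the unit ends with a bGH polyadenylation signal. The element linking Cas9 to EGFP is not annotated in the feature table. EGFP lets transfected cells be identified or sorted by fluorescence. A single AAV2 ITR lies after the poly(A) signal, which does not make this a packageable AAV genome.

The stated purpose and the associated CRISPR epitope-tagging ChIP-seq work indicate how the plasmid is used. It cuts near the ZBTB21 3′ end so that a separately supplied donor can insert an epitope tag at the endogenous locus for ChIP-seq of this DNA-binding protein.
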