Features (pLannotate 1.2.2; 18 found; start..end, strand, type, name):
     15..255     +  promoter       U6 promoter: RNA polymerase III promoter for human U6 snRNA
    285..360     +  misc_RNA       gRNA scaffold: guide RNA scaffold for the Streptococcus pyogenes CRISPR/Cas9 system
    367..410     +  misc_RNA       gRNA scaffold (fragment): guide RNA scaffold for the Streptococcus pyogenes CRISPR/Cas9 system
    457..742     +  enhancer       CMV enhancer: human cytomegalovirus immediate early enhancer; contains an 18-bp deletion relative to the standard CMV enhancer
   1021..1248    +  intron         hybrid intron: hybrid between chicken β-actin (CBA) and minute virus of mice (MMV) introns (Gray et al., 2011)
   1386..2987    +  CDS            Cas9(N): N-terminal portion of Streptococcus pyogenes Cas9 (Zetsche et al., 2015)
   2988..5486    +  CDS            Cas9(C): C-terminal portion of Streptococcus pyogenes Cas9 (Zetsche et al., 2015)
   5487..5534    +  CDS            nucleoplasmin NLS: bipartite nuclear localization signal from nucleoplasmin
   5604..6317    +  CDS            EGFP: EGFP is a basic (constitutively fluorescent) green fluorescent protein published in 1996, derived from Aequorea victoria. It is reported to be a rapidly-maturing weak dimer with moderate acid sensitivity.
   6351..6462    +  polyA_signal   bGH poly(A) signal: bovine growth hormone polyadenylation signal
   6567..6707    +  repeat_region  AAV2 ITR: inverted terminal repeat of adeno-associated virus serotype 2 inverted
   6712..6763    -  misc_feature   bom (fragment): basis of mobility region from pBR322
   6782..7237    +  rep_origin     f1 ori (sequence partly withheld): f1 bacteriophage origin of replication; arrow indicates direction of (+) strand synthesis
   7238..7287    -  misc_feature   bom (fragment): basis of mobility region from pBR322
   7389..7424    -  CDS            rop (fragment): Rop protein, which maintains plasmids at low copy number; rop
   7519..7623    +  promoter       AmpR promoter: bla
   7624..8484    +  CDS            AmpR: β-lactamase; bla; confers resistance to ampicillin, carbenicillin, and related antibiotics
   8655..9243    +  rep_origin     ori: high-copy-number ColE1/pMB1/pBR322/pUC origin of replication
>Addgene plasmid #135741 | PX458_ZBTB21_1 | addgene full sequence | sequence record 270061 | Addgene NGS Result
TTTTGCTCACATGTGAGGGCCTATTTCCCATGATTCCTTCATATTTGCATATACGATACAAGGCTGTTAG
AGAGATAATTGGAATTAATTTGACTGTAAACACAAAGATATTAGTACAAAATACGTGACGTAGAAAGTAA
TAATTTCTTGGGTAGTTTGCAGTTTTAAAATTATGTTTTAAAATGGACTATCATATGCTTACCGTAACTT
GAAAGTATTTCGATTTCTTGGCTTTATATATCTTGTGGAAAGGACGAAACACCGCTCCCATAGGTAAAAA
GTGTGTTTTAGAGCTAGAAATAGCAAGTTAAAATAAGGCTAGTCCGTTATCAACTTGAAAAAGTGGCACC
GAGTCGGTGCTTTTTTGTTTTAGAGCTAGAAATAGCAAGTTAAAATAAGGCTAGTCCGTTTTTAGCGCGT
GCGCCAATTCTGCAGACAAATGGCTCTAGAGGTACCCGTTACATAACTTACGGTAAATGGCCCGCCTGGC
TGACCGCCCAACGACCCCCGCCCATTGACGTCAATAGTAACGCCAATAGGGACTTTCCATTGACGTCAAT
GGGTGGAGTATTTACGGTAAACTGCCCACTTGGCAGTACATCAAGTGTATCATATGCCAAGTACGCCCCC
TATTGACGTCAATGACGGTAAATGGCCCGCCTGGCATTGTGCCCAGTACATGACCTTATGGGACTTTCCT
ACTTGGCAGTACATCTACGTATTAGTCATCGCTATTACCATGGTCGAGGTGAGCCCCACGTTCTGCTTCA
CTCTCCCCATCTCCCCCCCCTCCCCACCCCCAATTTTGTATTTATTTATTTTTTAATTATTTTGTGCAGC
GATGGGGGCGGGGGGGGGGGGGGGCGCGCGCCAGGSGGGGSGGGGSGGGGSGGGGGGSGGGGGGGGGSGR
GGSGGRGRGGKGCGGCGGCAGCCAATCAGAGCGGCGCGCTCCGAAAGTTTCCTTTTATGGCGAGGCGGCG
GCGGCGGCGGCCCTATAAAAAGCGAAGCGCGCGGCGGGCGGGAGTCGCTGCGCGCTGCCTTCGCCCCGTG
CCCCGCTCCGCCGCCGCCTCGCGCCGCCCGCCCCGGCTCTGACTGACCGCGTTACTCCCACAGGTGAGCG
GGCGGGACGGCCCTTCTCCTCCGGGCTGTAATTAGCTGAGCAAGAGGTAAGGGTTTAAGGGATGGTTGGT
TGGTGGGGTATTAATGTTTAATTACCTGGAGCACCTGCCTGAAATCACTTTTTTTCAGGTTGGACCGGTG
CCACCATGGACTATAAGGACCACGACGGAGACTACAAGGATCATGATATTGATTACAAAGACGATGACGA
TAAGATGGCCCCAAAGAAGAAGCGGAAGGTCGGTATCCACGGAGTCCCAGCAGCCGACAAGAAGTACAGC
ATCGGCCTGGACATCGGCACCAACTCTGTGGGCTGGGCCGTGATCACCGACGAGTACAAGGTGCCCAGCA
AGAAATTCAAGGTGCTGGGCAACACCGACCGGCACAGCATCAAGAAGAACCTGATCGGAGCCCTGCTGTT
CGACAGCGGCGAAACAGCCGAGGCCACCCGGCTGAAGAGAACCGCCAGAAGAAGATACACCAGACGGAAG
AACCGGATCTGCTATCTGCAAGAGATCTTCAGCAACGAGATGGCCAAGGTGGACGACAGCTTCTTCCACA
GACTGGAAGAGTCCTTCCTGGTGGAAGAGGATAAGAAGCACGAGCGGCACCCCATCTTCGGCAACATCGT
GGACGAGGTGGCCTACCACGAGAAGTACCCCACCATCTACCACCTGAGAAAGAAACTGGTGGACAGCACC
GACAAGGCCGACCTGCGGCTGATCTATCTGGCCCTGGCCCACATGATCAAGTTCCGGGGCCACTTCCTGA
TCGAGGGCGACCTGAACCCCGACAACAGCGACGTGGACAAGCTGTTCATCCAGCTGGTGCAGACCTACAA
CCAGCTGTTCGAGGAAAACCCCATCAACGCCAGCGGCGTGGACGCCAAGGCCATCCTGTCTGCCAGACTG
AGCAAGAGCAGACGGCTGGAAAATCTGATCGCCCAGCTGCCCGGCGAGAAGAAGAATGGCCTGTTCGGAA
ACCTGATTGCCCTGAGCCTGGGCCTGACCCCCAACTTCAAGAGCAACTTCGACCTGGCCGAGGATGCCAA
ACTGCAGCTGAGCAAGGACACCTACGACGACGACCTGGACAACCTGCTGGCCCAGATCGGCGACCAGTAC
GCCGACCTGTTTCTGGCCGCCAAGAACCTGTCCGACGCCATCCTGCTGAGCGACATCCTGAGAGTGAACA
CCGAGATCACCAAGGCCCCCCTGAGCGCCTCTATGATCAAGAGATACGACGAGCACCACCAGGACCTGAC
CCTGCTGAAAGCTCTCGTGCGGCAGCAGCTGCCTGAGAAGTACAAAGAGATTTTCTTCGACCAGAGCAAG
AACGGCTACGCCGGCTACATTGACGGCGGAGCCAGCCAGGAAGAGTTCTACAAGTTCATCAAGCCCATCC
TGGAAAAGATGGACGGCACCGAGGAACTGCTCGTGAAGCTGAACAGAGAGGACCTGCTGCGGAAGCAGCG
GACCTTCGACAACGGCAGCATCCCCCACCAGATCCACCTGGGAGAGCTGCACGCCATTCTGCGGCGGCAG
GAAGATTTTTACCCATTCCTGAAGGACAACCGGGAAAAGATCGAGAAGATCCTGACCTTCCGCATCCCCT
ACTACGTGGGCCCTCTGGCCAGGGGAAACAGCAGATTCGCCTGGATGACCAGAAAGAGCGAGGAAACCAT
CACCCCCTGGAACTTCGAGGAAGTGGTGGACAAGGGCGCTTCCGCCCAGAGCTTCATCGAGCGGATGACC
AACTTCGATAAGAACCTGCCCAACGAGAAGGTGCTGCCCAAGCACAGCCTGCTGTACGAGTACTTCACCG
TGTATAACGAGCTGACCAAAGTGAAATACGTGACCGAGGGAATGAGAAAGCCCGCCTTCCTGAGCGGCGA
GCAGAAAAAGGCCATCGTGGACCTGCTGTTCAAGACCAACCGGAAAGTGACCGTGAAGCAGCTGAAAGAG
GACTACTTCAAGAAAATCGAGTGCTTCGACTCCGTGGAAATCTCCGGCGTGGAAGATCGGTTCAACGCCT
CCCTGGGCACATACCACGATCTGCTGAAAATTATCAAGGACAAGGACTTCCTGGACAATGAGGAAAACGA
GGACATTCTGGAAGATATCGTGCTGACCCTGACACTGTTTGAGGACAGAGAGATGATCGAGGAACGGCTG
AAAACCTATGCCCACCTGTTCGACGACAAAGTGATGAAGCAGCTGAAGCGGCGGAGATACACCGGCTGGG
GCAGGCTGAGCCGGAAGCTGATCAACGGCATCCGGGACAAGCAGTCCGGCAAGACAATCCTGGATTTCCT
GAAGTCCGACGGCTTCGCCAACAGAAACTTCATGCAGCTGATCCACGACGACAGCCTGACCTTTAAAGAG
GACATCCAGAAAGCCCAGGTGTCCGGCCAGGGCGATAGCCTGCACGAGCACATTGCCAATCTGGCCGGCA
GCCCCGCCATTAAGAAGGGCATCCTGCAGACAGTGAAGGTGGTGGACGAGCTCGTGAAAGTGATGGGCCG
GCACAAGCCCGAGAACATCGTGATCGAAATGGCCAGAGAGAACCAGACCACCCAGAAGGGACAGAAGAAC
AGCCGCGAGAGAATGAAGCGGATCGAAGAGGGCATCAAAGAGCTGGGCAGCCAGATCCTGAAAGAACACC
CCGTGGAAAACACCCAGCTGCAGAACGAGAAGCTGTACCTGTACTACCTGCAGAATGGGCGGGATATGTA
CGTGGACCAGGAACTGGACATCAACCGGCTGTCCGACTACGATGTGGACCATATCGTGCCTCAGAGCTTT
CTGAAGGACGACTCCATCGACAACAAGGTGCTGACCAGAAGCGACAAGAACCGGGGCAAGAGCGACAACG
TGCCCTCCGAAGAGGTCGTGAAGAAGATGAAGAACTACTGGCGGCAGCTGCTGAACGCCAAGCTGATTAC
CCAGAGAAAGTTCGACAATCTGACCAAGGCCGAGAGAGGCGGCCTGAGCGAACTGGATAAGGCCGGCTTC
ATCAAGAGACAGCTGGTGGAAACCCGGCAGATCACAAAGCACGTGGCACAGATCCTGGACTCCCGGATGA
ACACTAAGTACGACGAGAATGACAAGCTGATCCGGGAAGTGAAAGTGATCACCCTGAAGTCCAAGCTGGT
GTCCGATTTCCGGAAGGATTTCCAGTTTTACAAAGTGCGCGAGATCAACAACTACCACCACGCCCACGAC
GCCTACCTGAACGCCGTCGTGGGAACCGCCCTGATCAAAAAGTACCCTAAGCTGGAAAGCGAGTTCGTGT
ACGGCGACTACAAGGTGTACGACGTGCGGAAGATGATCGCCAAGAGCGAGCAGGAAATCGGCAAGGCTAC
CGCCAAGTACTTCTTCTACAGCAACATCATGAACTTTTTCAAGACCGAGATTACCCTGGCCAACGGCGAG
ATCCGGAAGCGGCCTCTGATCGAGACAAACGGCGAAACCGGGGAGATCGTGTGGGATAAGGGCCGGGATT
TTGCCACCGTGCGGAAAGTGCTGAGCATGCCCCAAGTGAATATCGTGAAAAAGACCGAGGTGCAGACAGG
CGGCTTCAGCAAAGAGTCTATCCTGCCCAAGAGGAACAGCGATAAGCTGATCGCCAGAAAGAAGGACTGG
GACCCTAAGAAGTACGGCGGCTTCGACAGCCCCACCGTGGCCTATTCTGTGCTGGTGGTGGCCAAAGTGG
AAAAGGGCAAGTCCAAGAAACTGAAGAGTGTGAAAGAGCTGCTGGGGATCACCATCATGGAAAGAAGCAG
CTTCGAGAAGAATCCCATCGACTTTCTGGAAGCCAAGGGCTACAAAGAAGTGAAAAAGGACCTGATCATC
AAGCTGCCTAAGTACTCCCTGTTCGAGCTGGAAAACGGCCGGAAGAGAATGCTGGCCTCTGCCGGCGAAC
TGCAGAAGGGAAACGAACTGGCCCTGCCCTCCAAATATGTGAACTTCCTGTACCTGGCCAGCCACTATGA
GAAGCTGAAGGGCTCCCCCGAGGATAATGAGCAGAAACAGCTGTTTGTGGAACAGCACAAGCACTACCTG
GACGAGATCATCGAGCAGATCAGCGAGTTCTCCAAGAGAGTGATCCTGGCCGACGCTAATCTGGACAAAG
TGCTGTCCGCCTACAACAAGCACCGGGATAAGCCCATCAGAGAGCAGGCCGAGAATATCATCCACCTGTT
TACCCTGACCAATCTGGGAGCCCCTGCCGCCTTCAAGTACTTTGACACCACCATCGACCGGAAGAGGTAC
ACCAGCACCAAAGAGGTGCTGGACGCCACCCTGATCCACCAGAGCATCACCGGCCTGTACGAGACACGGA
TCGACCTGTCTCAGCTGGGAGGCGACAAAAGGCCGGCGGCCACGAAAAAGGCCGGCCAGGCAAAAAAGAA
AAAGGAATTCGGCAGTGGAGAGGGCAGAGGAAGTCTGCTAACATGCGGTGACGTCGAGGAGAATCCTGGC
CCAGTGAGCAAGGGCGAGGAGCTGTTCACCGGGGTGGTGCCCATCCTGGTCGAGCTGGACGGCGACGTAA
ACGGCCACAAGTTCAGCGTGTCCGGCGAGGGCGAGGGCGATGCCACCTACGGCAAGCTGACCCTGAAGTT
CATCTGCACCACCGGCAAGCTGCCCGTGCCCTGGCCCACCCTCGTGACCACCCTGACCTACGGCGTGCAG
TGCTTCAGCCGCTACCCCGACCACATGAAGCAGCACGACTTCTTCAAGTCCGCCATGCCCGAAGGCTACG
TCCAGGAGCGCACCATCTTCTTCAAGGACGACGGCAACTACAAGACCCGCGCCGAGGTGAAGTTCGAGGG
CGACACCCTGGTGAACCGCATCGAGCTGAAGGGCATCGACTTCAAGGAGGACGGCAACATCCTGGGGCAC
AAGCTGGAGTACAACTACAACAGCCACAACGTCTATATCATGGCCGACAAGCAGAAGAACGGCATCAAGG
TGAACTTCAAGATCCGCCACAACATCGAGGACGGCAGCGTGCAGCTCGCCGACCACTACCAGCAGAACAC
CCCCATCGGCGACGGCCCCGTGCTGCTGCCCGACAACCACTACCTGAGCACCCAGTCCGCCCTGAGCAAA
GACCCCAACGAGAAGCGCGATCACATGGTCCTGCTGGAGTTCGTGACCGCCGCCGGGATCACTCTCGGCA
TGGACGAGCTGTACAAGGAATTCTAACTAGAGCTCGCTGATCAGCCTCGACTGTGCCTTCTAGTTGCCAG
CCATCTGTTGTTTGCCCCTCCCCCGTGCCTTCCTTGACCCTGGAAGGTGCCACTCCCACTGTCCTTTCCT
AATAAAATGAGGAAATTGCATCGCATTGTCTGAGTAGGTGTCATTCTATTCTGGGGGGTGGGGTGGGGCA
GGACAGCAAGGGGGAGGATTGGGAAGAGAATAGCAGGCATGCTGGGGAGCGGCCGCAGGAACCCCTAGTG
ATGGAGTTGGCCACTCCCTCTCTGCGCGCTCGCTCGCTCACTGAGGCCGGGCGACCAAAGGTCGCCCGAC
GCCCGGGCTTTGCCCGGGCGGCCTCAGTGAGCGAGCGAGCGCGCAGCTGCCTGCAGGGGCGCCTGATGCG
GTATTTTCTCCTTACGCATCTGTGCGGTATTTCACACCGCATA
[95 nt withheld, positions 6764-6858]
T
[46 nt withheld, positions 6860-6905]
C
[141 nt withheld, positions 6907-7047]
CCTTTGACGTTGGAGTCCACGTTCTTT
[37 nt withheld, positions 7075-7111]
ACTCTATCTCGGGCTATTCTTTTGATTTATAAGGGATTTTGCCGATTTCGGTCTATTGGTTAAAAAATGA
GCTGATTTAACAAAAATTTAACGCGAATTTTAACAAAATATTAACGTTTACAATTTTATGGTGCACTCTC
AGTACAATCTGCTCTGATGCCGCATAGTTAAGCCAGCCCCGACACCCGCCAACACCCGCTGACGCGCCCT
GACGGGCTTGTCTGCTCCCGGCATCCGCTTACAGACAAGCTGTGACCGTCTCCGGGAGCTGCATGTGTCA
GAGGTTTTCACCGTCATCACCGAAACGCGCGAGACGAAAGGGCCTCGTGATACGCCTATTTTTATAGGTT
AATGTCATGATAATAATGGTTTCTTAGACGTCAGGTGGCACTTTTCGGGGAAATGTGCGCGGAACCCCTA
TTTGTTTATTTTTCTAAATACATTCAAATATGTATCCGCTCATGAGACAATAACCCTGATAAATGCTTCA
ATAATATTGAAAAAGGAAGAGTATGAGTATTCAACATTTCCGTGTCGCCCTTATTCCCTTTTTTGCGGCA
TTTTGCCTTCCTGTTTTTGCTCACCCAGAAACGCTGGTGAAAGTAAAAGATGCTGAAGATCAGTTGGGTG
CACGAGTGGGTTACATCGAACTGGATCTCAACAGCGGTAAGATCCTTGAGAGTTTTCGCCCCGAAGAACG
TTTTCCAATGATGAGCACTTTTAAAGTTCTGCTATGTGGCGCGGTATTATCCCGTATTGACGCCGGGCAA
GAGCAACTCGGTCGCCGCATACACTATTCTCAGAATGACTTGGTTGAGTACTCACCAGTCACAGAAAAGC
ATCTTACGGATGGCATGACAGTAAGAGAATTATGCAGTGCTGCCATAACCATGAGTGATAACACTGCGGC
CAACTTACTTCTGACAACGATCGGAGGACCGAAGGAGCTAACCGCTTTTTTGCACAACATGGGGGATCAT
GTAACTCGCCTTGATCGTTGGGAACCGGAGCTGAATGAAGCCATACCAAACGACGAGCGTGACACCACGA
TGCCTGTAGCAATGGCAACAACGTTGCGCAAACTATTAACTGGCGAACTACTTACTCTAGCTTCCCGGCA
ACAATTAATAGACTGGATGGAGGCGGATAAAGTTGCAGGACCACTTCTGCGCTCGGCCCTTCCGGCTGGC
TGGTTTATTGCTGATAAATCTGGAGCCGGTGAGCGTGGAAGCCGCGGTATCATTGCAGCACTGGGGCCAG
ATGGTAAGCCCTCCCGTATCGTAGTTATCTACACGACGGGGAGTCAGGCAACTATGGATGAACGAAATAG
ACAGATCGCTGAGATAGGTGCCTCACTGATTAAGCATTGGTAACTGTCAGACCAAGTTTACTCATATATA
CTTTAGATTGATTTAAAACTTCATTTTTAATTTAAAAGGATCTAGGTGAAGATCCTTTTTGATAATCTCA
TGACCAAAATCCCTTAACGTGAGTTTTCGTTCCACTGAGCGTCAGACCCCGTAGAAAAGATCAAAGGATC
TTCTTGAGATCCTTTTTTTCTGCGCGTAATCTGCTGCTTGCAAACAAAAAAACCACCGCTACCAGCGGTG
GTTTGTTTGCCGGATCAAGAGCTACCAACTCTTTTTCCGAAGGTAACTGGCTTCAGCAGAGCGCAGATAC
CAAATACTGTTCTTCTAGTGTAGCCGTAGTTAGGCCACCACTTCAAGAACTCTGTAGCACCGCCTACATA
CCTCGCTCTGCTAATCCTGTTACCAGTGGCTGCTGCCAGTGGCGATAAGTCGTGTCTTACCGGGTTGGAC
TCAAGACGATAGTTACCGGATAAGGCGCAGCGGTCGGGCTGAACGGGGGGTTCGTGCACACAGCCCAGCT
TGGAGCGAACGACCTACACCGAACTGAGATACCTACAGCGTGAGCTATGAGAAAGCGCCACGCTTCCCGA
AGGGAGAAAGGCGGACAGGTATCCGGTAAGCGGCAGGGTCGGAACAGGAGAGCGCACGAGGGAGCTTCCA
GGGGGAAACGCCTGGTATCTTTATAGTCCTGTCGGGTTTCGCCACCTCTGACTTGAGCGTCGATTTTTGT
GATGCTCGTCAGGGGGGCGGAGCCTATGGAAAAACGCCAGCAACGCGGCCTTTTTACGGTTCCTGGCCTT
TTGCTGGCC
